>Addgene plasmid #37305 | YFP-GID1 | addgene partial sequence | sequence record 47569 | CMV-F 5'-CGCAAATGGGCGGTAGGCGTG-3'
ACCGTCAGATCCGCTAGCGCTACCGGTCGCCACCATGGTGAGCAAGGGCGAGGAGCTGTTCACCGGGGTG
GTGCCCATCCTGGTCGAGCTGGACGGCGACGTAAACGGCCACAAGTTCAGCGTGTCCGGCGAGGGCGAGG
GCGATGCCACCTACGGCAAGCTGACCCTGAAGTTCATCTGCACCACCGGCAAGCTGCCCGTGCCCTGGCC
CACCCTCGTGACCACCTTCGGCTACGGCCTGCAGTGCTTCGCCCGCTACCCCGACCACATGAAGCAGCAC
GACTTCTTCAAGTCCGCCATGCCCGAAGGCTACGTCCAGGAGCGCACCATCTTCTTCAAGGACGACGGCA
ACTACAAGACCCGCGCCGAGGTGAAGTTCGAGGGCGACACCCTGGTGAACCGCATCGAGCTGAAGGGCAT
CGACTTCAAGGAGGACGGCAACATCCTGGGGCACAAGCTGGAGTACAACTACAACAGCCACAACGTCTAT
ATCATGGCCGACAAGCAGAAGAACGGCATCAAGGTGAACTTCAAGATCCGCCACAACATCGAGGACGGCA
GCGTGCAGCTCGCCGACCACTACCAGCAGAACACCCCCATCGGCGACGGCCCCGTGCTGCTGCCCGACAA
CCACTACCTGAGCTACCAGTCCGCCCTGAGCAAAGACCCCAACGAGAAGCGCGATCACATGGTCCTGCTG
GAGTTCGTGACCGCCGCCGGGATCACTCTCGGCATGGACGAGCTGTACAAGAGCGCAGGAGGAATGGCTG
CGAGCGATGAAGTTAATCTTATTGAGAGCAGAACAGTGGTTCCTCTCAATACATGG
