>Addgene plasmid #37305 | YFP-GID1 | addgene partial sequence | sequence record 47651 | SV40pA-R 5'-GAAATTTGTGATGCTATTGC-3'
ACAACAACAATTGCATTCATTTTATGTTTCAGGTTCAGGGGGAGGTGTGGGAGGTTTTTTAAAGCAAGTA
AAACCTCTACAAATGTGGTATGGCTGATTATGATCAGTTATCTAGATCCGGTGGATCCCGGGCCCGCGGT
ACCGTCGACTGCAGAATTCGAAGCTTGAGCTCCACCAGCACTACCACCAGCACTACATTCCGCGTTTACA
AACGCCGAAATCTCATCCATAACATTATGGAAATGATTGTTATTAGGCAAGAGGTAAAACCCAACAGTTG
CTTTCTCTAAATGCATAAGCTTAACCTCTTGACCCGCTTTCTTGAGCCCTTCCGCGTATGCCAACTGCCA
ATCTCTAATCAAATCCAAACCCGCGACAACCACAAGACTCTTGGGGAAACTCACTCCTTCTAAGCTTTTC
CCTCTCGGGCTAAACGGATTACACGCTGGATGCTCTCTATCTTCTCCCTCGGGTAAAAACGCTTTCCAGT
ACCAATCGCGGTCTCTAACCGTCACAAAGTATTTCCCATCCAAACTTTTCTCAGACTCCGTTCTCTCATT
CCCACCAAACATAGGATTCAGCAGAATGTTCCCCAAAACATCGATTCCCGATTCACCCGCTCTTAAAGCC
ACATTATGCGCGATGTTACCTCCAGAGCTATCACCAGCCAAGAAAATATGGACCTTTGAGTCTTTCTTGG
ATTTAAGCCAAGATCTCGAGTTAACCCAATTAAGAGCAATCCAACCATCATCATAAGCACAAGGGTATGG
ATTCTCTGGTGCACGCCGATAATTCACAGAGACAACAACACACTTGCACAAACCAACAAGCCTGCGACA
