[The description below was written by a language model from this plasmid's Addgene catalogue record.]
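Description:
YFP-GID1 is a mammalian expression plasmid built on the Clontech pEYFP-C1 backbone (about 4.7 kb without insert). It is propagated in E. coli under kanamycin selection, and it carries a neomycin resistance marker that allows G418 selection of transfected mammalian cells; in this vector family a single resistance cassette normally provides both functions. The copy number is recorded as unknown. pEYFP-C1-type vectors place the enhanced yellow fluorescent protein coding sequence upstream of the cloning site, so an inserted gene is expressed as a C-terminal fusion to EYFP. Expression in these vectors is generally driven by a CMV immediate-early promoter, although the record itself does not list a promoter or any sequence features.

The insert field only points to comments that are not included, so the exact insert, its species of origin, its boundaries and any linker are not stated. The plasmid name implies a YFP fusion to GID1, the gibberellin receptor. The associated publication title describes a gibberellin-induced dimerization system used for rapid, orthogonal logic gating. In that context, a fluorescent GID1 fusion would plausibly serve as one half of a chemically inducible dimerization pair, letting its gibberellin-triggered recruitment to a partner protein be followed by live-cell imaging. The partner component and the specific experimental configuration are not given in the record. Distribution is restricted to academic and nonprofit users.
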