Addgene plasmid #37305: YFP-GID1
Depositing lab: Takanari Inoue. Depositing organization: Johns Hopkins University and School of Medicine. Publication: Rapid and orthogonal logic gating with a gibberellin-induced dimerization system. Miyamoto T, Derose R, Suarez A, Ueno T, Chen M, Sun TP, Wolfgang MJ, Mukherjee C, Meyers DJ, Inoue T. Nat Chem Biol. 2012 Mar 25;8(5):465-70. doi: 10.1038/nchembio.922. PubMed 22446836.
Backbone
  Vector backbone: pEYFP-C1
  Backbone manufacturer: Clontech
  Backbone size w/o insert (bp): 4700
  Vector type: Mammalian Expression
  Selectable markers: Neomycin (select with G418)
Growth in bacteria
  Bacterial resistance: Kanamycin, 50 μg/mL
  Growth temperature: 37°C
  Growth strain: DH5alpha
  Copy number: Unknown
Gene/Insert
  Gene/Insert name: See comments
Terms and licenses: Academic/Nonprofit Terms; Industry Terms: Not Available to Industry
How to cite: YFP-GID1 was a gift from Takanari Inoue (Addgene plasmid # 37305 ; http://n2t.net/addgene:37305 ; RRID:Addgene_37305)
